Addgene plasmid #131195: pNLRP11minor.MYC
Purpose: Mammalian expression of human NLRP11 188A
Depositing lab: Thomas Kufer. Publication: The NLR family pyrin domain containing 11 protein contributes to the regulation of inflammatory signalling. Ellwanger K, Becker E, Kienes I, Sowa A, Postma Y, Gloria YC, Weber ANR, Kufer TA. J Biol Chem. 2018 Jan 4. pii: RA117.000152. doi: 10.1074/jbc.RA117.000152. PubMed 29301940.
Backbone
  Vector backbone: pcDNA3.1
  Vector type: Mammalian Expression
Growth in bacteria
  Bacterial resistance: Ampicillin, 100 μg/mL
  Growth temperature: 37°C
  Growth strain: DH5alpha
  Copy number: High Copy
Gene/Insert
  Gene/Insert name: NLRP11 188A (alt name: NM_145007.3)
  Species: H. sapiens (human)
  Mutation: 188A
  Entrez Gene: NLRP11 (a.k.a. CLR19.6, NALP11, NOD17, PAN10, PYPAF6, PYPAF7)
  Promoter: pCMV
  Tag / fusion protein: myc (N terminal on insert)
  Cloning method: Restriction Enzyme; 5′ cloning site Unknown (unknown if destroyed); 3′ cloning site Unknown (unknown if destroyed)
Terms and licenses: Academic/Nonprofit Terms; Industry Terms: Not Available to Industry
How to cite: pNLRP11minor.MYC was a gift from Thomas Kufer (Addgene plasmid # 131195 ; http://n2t.net/addgene:131195 ; RRID:Addgene_131195)
