[The description below was written by a language model from this plasmid's Addgene catalogue record and pLannotate feature annotations shown in this document.]
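Description:
pNLRP11minor.MYC is a mammalian expression plasmid built on the pcDNA3.1 backbone that encodes human NLRP11, a member of the NLR family of pyrin domain-containing proteins implicated in inflammatory signalling. The insert is recorded as the 188A form of the protein. The plasmid name suggests this is a minor allelic variant, though the record gives no further detail. Transcription is driven by the human cytomegalovirus immediate-early enhancer and promoter and terminated by the bovine growth hormone polyadenylation signal. A T7 promoter sits between the CMV promoter and the coding region and could be used for in vitro transcription or as a sequencing primer site. The catalogue entry lists an N-terminal myc epitope tag. The feature table does not annotate the tag separately, but there is unannotated space upstream of the NLRP11 coding sequence where it would lie. The restriction sites used for cloning are not recorded.

The rest of the roughly 8.6 kb plasmid is standard pcDNA3.1 architecture. A high-copy ColE1/pUC-type origin and a β-lactamase gene allow propagation and ampicillin selection in E. coli, and an f1 origin permits single-stranded DNA production. An SV40 early promoter drives a neomycin phosphotransferase gene followed by the SV40 polyadenylation signal, which allows G418 selection of stably transfected mammalian cells. Short annotated fragments, such as pieces of an HIV-1 LTR, ble, lacI and bom, are most likely backbone remnants or similarity matches rather than functional elements. The construct is suited to transient or stable overexpression of myc-tagged NLRP11 in mammalian cells, with detection or immunoprecipitation through the epitope tag, for studying the protein's role in regulating inflammatory pathways.
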