Features (pLannotate 1.2.2; 20 found; start..end, strand, type, name):
      1..380     +  enhancer       CMV enhancer: human cytomegalovirus immediate early enhancer
    381..584     +  promoter       CMV promoter: human cytomegalovirus (CMV) immediate early promoter
    580..613     +  LTR            5' LTR (truncated) (fragment): truncated 5' long terminal repeat (LTR) from HIV-1
    629..647     +  promoter       T7 promoter: promoter for bacteriophage T7 RNA polymerase
    842..3940    +  CDS            NLRP11: NAL11_HUMAN - Also known as NALP11, NOD17, PAN10, PYPAF6. Experimental evidence at transcript level: Swiss-Prot protein existence level 2. Involved in inflammation. From Homo sapiens (Human).
   3987..4211    +  polyA_signal   bGH poly(A) signal: bovine growth hormone polyadenylation signal
   4215..4236    +  promoter       SV40 promoter (fragment): SV40 enhancer and early promoter
   4257..4685    +  rep_origin     f1 ori (sequence partly withheld): f1 bacteriophage origin of replication; arrow indicates direction of (+) strand synthesis
   4699..5028    +  promoter       SV40 promoter: SV40 enhancer and early promoter
   5095..5886    +  CDS            neo: KKA2_KLEPN - Also known as kan, nptII. Experimental evidence at protein level: Swiss-Prot protein existence level 1. Resistance to kanamycin, neomycin, paromomycin, ribostamycin, butirosin and gentamicin B. From Klebsiella pneumoniae.
   5910..6068    +  CDS            ble (fragment): BLE_KLEPN - Experimental evidence at protein level: Swiss-Prot protein existence level 1. Binding protein with a strong affinity to the bleomycin family of antibiotics. Binds to CL990; an antimitotic-antibiotic compound. From Klebsiella pneumoniae.
   6063..6184    +  polyA_signal   SV40 poly(A) signal: SV40 polyadenylation signal
   6257..6273    -  protein_bind   lac operator: The lac repressor binds to the lac operator to inhibit transcription in E. coli. This inhibition can be relieved by adding lactose or isopropyl-β-D-thiogalactopyranoside (IPTG). lac repressor encoded by lacI
   6281..6311    -  promoter       lac promoter: promoter for the E. coli lac operon
   6326..6347    -  protein_bind   CAP binding site: CAP binding activates transcription in the presence of cAMP. E. coli catabolite activator protein
   6360..6452    -  CDS            lacI (fragment): lac repressor; lacI; The lac repressor binds to the lac operator to inhibit transcription in E. coli. This inhibition can be relieved by adding lactose or isopropyl-β-D-thiogalactopyranoside (IPTG).
   6635..7223    -  rep_origin     ori: high-copy-number ColE1/pMB1/pBR322/pUC origin of replication
   7394..8254    -  CDS            AmpR: β-lactamase; bla; confers resistance to ampicillin, carbenicillin, and related antibiotics
   8255..8359    -  promoter       AmpR promoter: bla
   8418..8470    -  misc_feature   bom (fragment): basis of mobility region from pBR322
>Addgene plasmid #131195 | pNLRP11minor.MYC | addgene full sequence | sequence record 255717 | Addgene NGS Result
GACATTGATTATTGACTAGTTATTAATAGTAATCAATTACGGGGTCATTAGTTCATAGCCCATATATGGA
GTTCCGCGTTACATAACTTACGGTAAATGGCCCGCCTGGCTGACCGCCCAACGACCCCCGCCCATTGACG
TCAATAATGACGTATGTTCCCATAGTAACGCCAATAGGGACTTTCCATTGACGTCAATGGGTGGAGTATT
TACGGTAAACTGCCCACTTGGCAGTACATCAAGTGTATCATATGCCAAGTACGCCCCCTATTGACGTCAA
TGACGGTAAATGGCCCGCCTGGCATTATGCCCAGTACATGACCTTATGGGACTTTCCTACTTGGCAGTAC
ATCTACGTATTAGTCATCGCTATTACCATGGTGATGCGGTTTTGGCAGTACATCAATGGGCGTGGATAGC
GGTTTGACTCACGGGGATTTCCAAGTCTCCACCCCATTGACGTCAATGGGAGTTTGTTTTGGCACCAAAA
TCAACGGGACTTTCCAAAATGTCGTAACAACTCCGCCCCATTGACGCAAATGGGCGGTAGGCGTGTACGG
TGGGAGGTCTATATAAGCAGAGCTCTCTGGCTAACTAGAGAACCCACTGCTTACTGGCTTATCGAAATTA
ATACGACTCACTATAGGGAGACCCAAGCTGGCTAGCGTTTAAACTTAAGCTTACCATGGAGCAGAAGCTG
ATCTCCGAGGAGGACCTGAACGAGCAGAAGCTGATCTCCGAGGAGGACCTGAACGAGCAGAAGCTGATCT
CCGAGGAGGACCTGAACCTGGAGGTGCTGTTCCAGGGACCCGGGGTACCAGGATCCAGTGTGGTGGAATT
CATGGCAGAATCGGATTCTACTGACTTTGACCTGCTGTGGTATCTAGAGAATCTCAGTGACAAGGAATTT
CAGAGTTTTAAGAAGTATCTGGCACGCAAGATTCTTGATTTCAAACTGCCACAGTTTCCACTGATACAGA
TGACAAAAGAAGAACTGGCTAACGTGTTGCCAATCTCTTATGAGGGACAGTATATATGGAATATGCTCTT
CAGCATATTTTCAATGATGCGTAAGGAAGATCTTTGTAGGAAGATCATTGGCAGACGAAACCGCAATCAG
GAGGCATGCAAAGCTGTCATGAGGAGAAAATTCATGCTGCAATGGGAAAGTCACACTTTTGGAAAATTTC
ATTATAAATTTTTTCGTGACGTTTCGTCAGATGTGTTCTACATACTTCAATTAGCCTATGATTCTACCAG
CTATTATTCAGCAAACAATCTCAATGTGTTCCTGATGGGAGAGAGAGCATCTGGAAAAACTATTGTTATA
AATCTGGCTGTGTTGAGGTGGATCAAGGGTGAGATGTGGCAGAACATGATCTCGTACGTCGTTCACCTCA
CTGCTCACGAAATAAACCAGATGACCAACAGCAGCTTGGCTGAGCTAATCGCCAAGGACTGGCCTGACGG
CCAGGCTCCCATTGCAGACATCCTGTCTGATCCCAAGAAACTCCTTTTCATCCTCGAGGACTTGGACAAC
ATAAGATTCGAGTTAAATGTCAATGAAAGTGCTTTGTGTAGTAACAGCACCCAGAAAGTTCCCATTCCAG
TTCTCCTGGTCAGTTTGCTGAAGAGAAAAATGGCTCCAGGCTGCTGGTTCCTCATCTCCTCAAGGCCCAC
ACGTGGGAATAATGTAAAAACGTTCTTGAAAGAGGTAGATTGCTGCACGACCTTGCAGCTGTCGAATGGG
AAGAGGGAGATATATTTTAACTCTTTCTTTAAAGACCGCCAGAGGGCGTCGGCAGCCCTCCAGCTTGTAC
ATGAGGATGAAATACTCGTGGGTCTGTGCCGAGTCGCCATCTTATGCTGGATCACGTGTACTGTCCTGAA
GCGGCAGATGGACAAGGGGCGTGACTTCCAGCTCTGCTGCCAAACACCCACTGATCTACATGCCCACTTT
CTTGCTGATGCGTTGACATCAGAGGCTGGACTTACTGCCAATCAGTATCACCTAGGTCTCCTAAAACGTC
TGTGTTTGCTGGCTGCAGGAGGACTGTTTCTGAGCACCCTGAATTTCAGTGGTGAAGACCTCAGATGTGT
TGGGTTTACTGAGGCTGATGTCTCTGTGTTGCAGGCCGCGAATATTCTTTTGCCGAGCAACACTCATAAA
GACCGTTACAAGTTCATACACTTGAACGTCCAGGAGTTTTGTACAGCCATTGCATTTCTGATGGCAGTAC
CCAACTATCTGATCCCCTCAGGCAGCAGAGAGTATAAAGAGAAGAGAGAACAATACTCTGACTTTAATCA
AGTGTTTACTTTCATTTTTGGTCTTCTAAATGCAAACAGGAGAAAGATTCTTGAGACATCCTTTGGATAC
CAGCTACCGATGGTAGACAGCTTCAAGTGGTACTCGGTGGGATACATGAAACATTTGGACCGTGACCCGG
AAAAGTTGACGCACCATATGCCTTTGTTTTACTGTCTCTATGAGAATCGGGAAGAAGAATTTGTGAAGAC
GATTGTGGATGCTCTCATGGAGGTTACAGTTTACCTTCAATCAGACAAGGATATGATGGTCTCATTATAC
TGTCTGGATTACTGCTGTCACCTGAGGACACTTAAGTTGAGCGTTCAGCGCATCTTTCAAAACAAAGAGC
CACTTATAAGGCCAACTGCTAGTCAAATGAAGAGCCTTGTCTACTGGAGAGAGATCTGCTCTCTTTTTTA
TACAATGGAGAGCCTCCGGGAGCTGCATATCTTTGACAATGACCTTAATGGTATTTCAGAAAGGATTCTG
TCTAAAGCCCTGGAGCATTCTAGCTGTAAACTTCGCACACTCAAGTTGTCCTATGTCTCGACTGCTTCTG
GTTTTGAAGACTTACTCAAGGCTTTGGCTCGTAATCGGAGCCTGACATACCTGAGTATCAACTGTACGTC
CATTTCCCTAAATATGTTTTCACTTCTGCATGACATCCTGCACGAGCCCACATGCCAAATAAGTCATCTG
AGCTTGATGAAATGTGATTTGCGAGCCAGCGAATGCGAAGAAATCGCCTCTCTCCTCATCAGTGGCGGGA
GTCTGAGAAAACTGACCTTATCCAGCAATCCGCTGAGGAGCGACGGGATGAACATACTGTGTGATGCCTT
GCTTCATCCCAACTGCACTCTTATATCACTGGTGTTAGTCTTCTGCTGTCTCACTGAAAATTGCTGCAGC
GCCCTTGGAAGAGTGCTTCTGTTCAGCCCAACTCTAAGACAACTAGACCTGTGTGTGAATCGCTTAAAAA
ATTACGGAGTGTTGCATGTGACGTTTCCCTTGCTGTTTCCAACCTGTCAGTTAGAGGAGCTTCATCTGTC
TGGCTGTTTCTTTAGCAGCGATATCTGTCAATATATTGCCATAGTTATTGCTACTAATGAAAAACTGAGG
AGCCTGGAGATTGGGAGCAACAAAATAGAAGATGCAGGAATGCAGCTGCTATGTGGTGGTTTGAGACATC
CCAACTGCATGTTGGTGAATATTGGGCTAGAAGAGTGCATGTTAACCAGTGCCTGCTGTCGATCTCTTGC
CTCTGTTCTTACCACCAACAAAACACTAGAAAGACTCAACTTGCTTCAAAATCACTTGGGCAATGATGGA
GTTGCAAAACTTCTTGAGAGCTTGATCAGCCCAGATTGTGTACTTAAGGTAGTTGGGCTTCCATTAACTG
GCCTGAACACACAAACCCAGCAGTTGCTGATGACTGTAAAGGAAAGAAAACCCAGTTTGATCTTTCTGTC
TGAAACTTGGTCTTTAAAGGAAGGCAGAGAAATTGGTGTGACACCTGCTTCTCAGCCAGGTTCAATAATA
CCTAATTCTAATTTGGATTACATGTTTTTCAAATTTCCCAGAATGTCTGCAGCCATGAGAACGTCAAATA
CAGCATCTAGGCAACCCCTTTGAGTCGAGTCTAGAGGGCCCGTTTAAACCCGCTGATCAGCCTCGACTGT
GCCTTCTAGTTGCCAGCCATCTGTTGTTTGCCCCTCCCCCGTGCCTTCCTTGACCCTGGAAGGTGCCACT
CCCACTGTCCTTTCCTAATAAAATGAGGAAATTGCATCGCATTGTCTGAGTAGGTGTCATTCTATTCTGG
GGGGTGGGGTGGGGCAGGACAGCAAGGGGGAGGATTGGGAAGACAATAGCAGGCATGCTGGGGATGCGGT
GGGCTCTATGGCTTCTGAGGCGGAAAGAACCAGCTGGGGCTCTAGGGGGTATCCCC
[124 nt withheld, positions 4257-4380]
C
[91 nt withheld, positions 4382-4472]
A
[49 nt withheld, positions 4474-4522]
CCTTTGACGTTGGAGTCCACGTTCTTT
[37 nt withheld, positions 4550-4586]
ACCCTATCTCGGTCTATTCTTTTGATTTATAAGGGATTTTGCCGATTTCGGCCTATTGGTTAAAAAATGA
GCTGATTTAACAAAAATTTAACGCGAATTAATTCTGTGGAATGTGTGTCAGTTAGGGTGTGGAAAGTCCC
CAGGCTCCCCAGCAGGCAGAAGTATGCAAAGCATGCATCTCAATTAGTCAGCAACCAGGTGTGGAAAGTC
CCCAGGCTCCCCAGCAGGCAGAAGTATGCAAAGCATGCATCTCAATTAGTCAGCAACCATAGTCCCGCCC
CTAACTCCGCCCATCCCGCCCCTAACTCCGCCCAGTTCCGCCCATTCTCCGCCCCATGGCTGACTAATTT
TTTTTATTTATGCAGAGGCCGAGGCCGCCTCTGCCTCTGAGCTATTCCAGAAGTAGTGAGGAGGCTTTTT
TGGAGGCCTAGGCTTTTGCAAAAAGCTCCCGGGAGCTTGTATATCCATTTTCGGATCTGATCAAGAGACA
GGATGAGGATCGTTTCGCATGATTGAACAAGATGGATTGCACGCAGGTTCTCCGGCCGCTTGGGTGGAGA
GGCTATTCGGCTATGACTGGGCACAACAGACAATCGGCTGCTCTGATGCCGCCGTGTTCCGGCTGTCAGC
GCAGGGGCGCCCGGTTCTTTTTGTCAAGACCGACCTGTCCGGTGCCCTGAATGAACTGCAGGACGAGGCA
GCGCGGCTATCGTGGCTGGCCACGACGGGCGTTCCTTGCGCAGCTGTGCTCGACGTTGTCACTGAAGCGG
GAAGGGACTGGCTGCTATTGGGCGAAGTGCCGGGGCAGGATCTCCTGTCATCTCACCTTGCTCCTGCCGA
GAAAGTATCCATCATGGCTGATGCAATGCGGCGGCTGCATACGCTTGATCCGGCTACCTGCCCATTCGAC
CACCAAGCGAAACATCGCATCGAGCGAGCACGTACTCGGATGGAAGCCGGTCTTGTCGATCAGGATGATC
TGGACGAAGAGCATCAGGGGCTCGCGCCAGCCGAACTGTTCGCCAGGCTCAAGGCGCGCATGCCCGACGG
CGAGGATCTCGTCGTGACCCATGGCGATGCCTGCTTGCCGAATATCATGGTGGAAAATGGCCGCTTTTCT
GGATTCATCGACTGTGGCCGGCTGGGTGTGGCGGACCGCTATCAGGACATAGCGTTGGCTACCCGTGATA
TTGCTGAAGAGCTTGGCGGCGAATGGGCTGACCGCTTCCTCGTGCTTTACGGTATCGCCGCTCCCGATTC
GCAGCGCATCGCCTTCTATCGCCTTCTTGACGAGTTCTTCTGAGCGGGACTCTGGGGTTCGAAATGACCG
ACCAAGCGACGCCCAACCTGCCATCACGAGATTTCGATTCCACCGCCGCCTTCTATGAAAGGTTGGGCTT
CGGAATCGTTTTCCGGGACGCCGGCTGGATGATCCTCCAGCGCGGGGATCTCATGCTGGAGTTCTTCGCC
CACCCCAACTTGTTTATTGCAGCTTATAATGGTTACAAATAAAGCAATAGCATCACAAATTTCACAAATA
AAGCATTTTTTTCACTGCATTCTAGTTGTGGTTTGTCCAAACTCATCAATGTATCTTATCATGTCTGTAT
ACCGTCGACCTCTAGCTAGAGCTTGGCGTAATCATGGTCATAGCTGTTTCCTGTGTGAAATTGTTATCCG
CTCACAATTCCACACAACATACGAGCCGGAAGCATAAAGTGTAAAGCCTGGGGTGCCTAATGAGTGAGCT
AACTCACATTAATTGCGTTGCGCTCACTGCCCGCTTTCCAGTCGGGAAACCTGTCGTGCCAGCTGCATTA
ATGAATCGGCCAACGCGCGGGGAGAGGCGGTTTGCGTATTGGGCGCTCTTCCGCTTCCTCGCTCACTGAC
TCGCTGCGCTCGGTCGTTCGGCTGCGGCGAGCGGTATCAGCTCACTCAAAGGCGGTAATACGGTTATCCA
CAGAATCAGGGGATAACGCAGGAAAGAACATGTGAGCAAAAGGCCAGCAAAAGGCCAGGAACCGTAAAAA
GGCCGCGTTGCTGGCGTTTTTCCATAGGCTCCGCCCCCCTGACGAGCATCACAAAAATCGACGCTCAAGT
CAGAGGTGGCGAAACCCGACAGGACTATAAAGATACCAGGCGTTTCCCCCTGGAAGCTCCCTCGTGCGCT
CTCCTGTTCCGACCCTGCCGCTTACCGGATACCTGTCCGCCTTTCTCCCTTCGGGAAGCGTGGCGCTTTC
TCATAGCTCACGCTGTAGGTATCTCAGTTCGGTGTAGGTCGTTCGCTCCAAGCTGGGCTGTGTGCACGAA
CCCCCCGTTCAGCCCGACCGCTGCGCCTTATCCGGTAACTATCGTCTTGAGTCCAACCCGGTAAGACACG
ACTTATCGCCACTGGCAGCAGCCACTGGTAACAGGATTAGCAGAGCGAGGTATGTAGGCGGTGCTACAGA
GTTCTTGAAGTGGTGGCCTAACTACGGCTACACTAGAAGAACAGTATTTGGTATCTGCGCTCTGCTGAAG
CCAGTTACCTTCGGAAAAAGAGTTGGTAGCTCTTGATCCGGCAAACAAACCACCGCTGGTAGCGGTGGTT
TTTTTGTTTGCAAGCAGCAGATTACGCGCAGAAAAAAAGGATCTCAAGAAGATCCTTTGATCTTTTCTAC
GGGGTCTGACGCTCAGTGGAACGAAAACTCACGTTAAGGGATTTTGGTCATGAGATTATCAAAAAGGATC
TTCACCTAGATCCTTTTAAATTAAAAATGAAGTTTTAAATCAATCTAAAGTATATATGAGTAAACTTGGT
CTGACAGTTACCAATGCTTAATCAGTGAGGCACCTATCTCAGCGATCTGTCTATTTCGTTCATCCATAGT
TGCCTGACTCCCCGTCGTGTAGATAACTACGATACGGGAGGGCTTACCATCTGGCCCCAGTGCTGCAATG
ATACCGCGAGACCCACGCTCACCGGCTCCAGATTTATCAGCAATAAACCAGCCAGCCGGAAGGGCCGAGC
GCAGAAGTGGTCCTGCAACTTTATCCGCCTCCATCCAGTCTATTAATTGTTGCCGGGAAGCTAGAGTAAG
TAGTTCGCCAGTTAATAGTTTGCGCAACGTTGTTGCCATTGCTACAGGCATCGTGGTGTCACGCTCGTCG
TTTGGTATGGCTTCATTCAGCTCCGGTTCCCAACGATCAAGGCGAGTTACATGATCCCCCATGTTGTGCA
AAAAAGCGGTTAGCTCCTTCGGTCCTCCGATCGTTGTCAGAAGTAAGTTGGCCGCAGTGTTATCACTCAT
GGTTATGGCAGCACTGCATAATTCTCTTACTGTCATGCCATCCGTAAGATGCTTTTCTGTGACTGGTGAG
TACTCAACCAAGTCATTCTGAGAATAGTGTATGCGGCGACCGAGTTGCTCTTGCCCGGCGTCAATACGGG
ATAATACCGCGCCACATAGCAGAACTTTAAAAGTGCTCATCATTGGAAAACGTTCTTCGGGGCGAAAACT
CTCAAGGATCTTACCGCTGTTGAGATCCAGTTCGATGTAACCCACTCGTGCACCCAACTGATCTTCAGCA
TCTTTTACTTTCACCAGCGTTTCTGGGTGAGCAAAAACAGGAAGGCAAAATGCCGCAAAAAAGGGAATAA
GGGCGACACGGAAATGTTGAATACTCATACTCTTCCTTTTTCAATATTATTGAAGCATTTATCAGGGTTA
TTGTCTCATGAGCGGATACATATTTGAATGTATTTAGAAAAATAAACAAATAGGGGTTCCGCGCACATTT
CCCCGAAAAGTGCCACCTGACGTCGACGGATCGGGAGATCTCCCGATCCCCTATGGTGCACTCTCAGTAC
AATCTGCTCTGATGCCGCATAGTTAAGCCAGTATCTGCTCCCTGCTTGTGTGTTGGAGGTCGCTGAGTAG
TGCGCGAGCAAAATTTAAGCTACAACAAGGCAAGGCTTGACCGACAATTGCATGAAGAATCTGCTTAGGG
TTAGGCGTTTTGCGCTGCTTCGCGATGTACGGGCCAGATATACGCGTT
